>Addgene plasmid #154938 | dCas13d-dsRBD | addgene full sequence | sequence record 310341 | Addgene NGS Result
TGTAGTCTTATGCAATACTCTTGTAGTCTTGCAACATGGTAACGATGAGTTAGCAACATGCCTTACAAGG
AGAGAAAAAGCACCGTGCATGCCGATTGGTGGAAGTAAGGTGGTACGATCGTGCCTTATTAGGAAGGCAA
CAGACGGGTCTGACATGGATTGGACGAACCACTGAATTGCCGCATTGCAGAGATATTGTATTTAAGTGCC
TAGCTCGATACATAAACGGGTCTCTCTGGTTAGACCAGATCTGAGCCTGGGAGCTCTCTGGCTAACTAGG
GAACCCACTGCTTAAGCCTCAATAAAGCTTGCCTTGAGTGCTTCAAGTAGTGTGTGCCCGTCTGTTGTGT
GACTCTGGTAACTAGAGATCCCTCAGACCCTTTTAGTCAGTGTGGAAAATCTCTAGCAGTGGCGCCCGAA
CAGGGACTTGAAAGCGAAAGGGAAACCAGAGGAGCTCTCTCGACGCAGGACTCGGCTTGCTGAAGCGCGC
ACGGCAAGAGGCGAGGGGCGGCGACTGGTGAGTACGCCAAAAATTTTGACTAGCGGAGGCTAGAAGGAGA
GAGATGGGTGCGAGAGCGTCAGTATTAAGCGGGGGAGAATTAGATCGCGATGGGAAAAAATTCGGTTAAG
GCCAGGGGGAAAGAAAAAATATAAATTAAAACATATAGTATGGGCAAGCAGGGAGCTAGAACGATTCGCA
GTTAATCCTGGCCTGTTAGAAACATCAGAAGGCTGTAGACAAATACTGGGACAGCTACAACCATCCCTTC
AGACAGGATCAGAAGAACTTAGATCATTATATAATACAGTAGCAACCCTCTATTGTGTGCATCAAAGGAT
AGAGATAAAAGACACCAAGGAAGCTTTAGACAAGATAGAGGAAGAGCAAAACAAAAGTAAGACCACCGCA
CAGCAAGCGGCCGCTGATCTTCAGACCTGGAGGAGGAGATATGAGGGACAATTGGAGAAGTGAATTATAT
AAATATAAAGTAGTAAAAATTGAACCATTAGGAGTAGCACCCACCAAGGCAAAGAGAAGAGTGGTGCAGA
GAGAAAAAAGAGCAGTGGGAATAGGAGCTTTGTTCCTTGGGTTCTTGGGAGCAGCAGGAAGCACTATGGG
CGCAGCGTCAATGACGCTGACGGTACAGGCCAGACAATTATTGTCTGGTATAGTGCAGCAGCAGAACAAT
TTGCTGAGGGCTATTGAGGCGCAACAGCATCTGTTGCAACTCACAGTCTGGGGCATCAAGCAGCTCCAGG
CAAGAATCCTGGCTGTGGAAAGATACCTAAAGGATCAACAGCTCCTGGGGATTTGGGGTTGCTCTGGAAA
ACTCATTTGCACCACTGCTGTGCCTTGGAATGCTAGTTGGAGTAATAAATCTCTGGAACAGATTTGGAAT
CACACGACCTGGATGGAGTGGGACAGAGAAATTAACAATTACACAAGCTTAATACACTCCTTAATTGAAG
AATCGCAAAACCAGCAAGAAAAGAATGAACAAGAATTATTGGAATTAGATAAATGGGCAAGTTTGTGGAA
TTGGTTTAACATAACAAATTGGCTGTGGTATATAAAATTATTCATAATGATAGTAGGAGGCTTGGTAGGT
TTAAGAATAGTTTTTGCTGTACTTTCTATAGTGAATAGAGTTAGGCAGGGATATTCACCATTATCGTTTC
AGACCCACCTCCCAACCCCGAGGGGACCCTTGCGCCTTTTCCAAGGCAGCCCTGGGTTTGCGCAGGGACG
CGGCTGCTCTGGGCGTGGTTCCGGGAAACGCAGCGGCGCCGACCCTGGGTCTCGCACATTCTTCACGTCC
GTTCGCAGCGTCACCCGGATCTTCGCCGCTACCCTTGTGGGCCCCCCGGCGACGCTTCCTGCTCCGCCCC
TAAGTCGGGAAGGTTCCTTGCGGTTCGCGGCGTGCCGGACGTGACAAACGGAAGCCGCACGTCTCACTAG
TACCCTCGCAGACGGACAGCGCCAGGGAGCAATGGCAGCGCGCCGACCGCGATGGGCTGTGGCCAATAGC
GGCTGCTCAGCAGGGCGCGCCGAGAGCAGCGGCCGGGAAGGGGCGGTGCGGGAGGCGGGGTGTGGGGCGG
TAGTGTGGGCCCTGTTCCTGCCCGCGCGGTGTTCCGCATTCTGCAAGCCTCCGGAGCGCACGTCGGCAGT
CGGCTCCCTCGTTGACCGAATCACCGACCTCTCTCCCCAGGGGGTACCACCATGGCCAAGCCTTTGTCTC
AAGAAGAATCCACCCTCATTGAAAGAGCAACGGCTACAATCAACAGCATCCCCATCTCTGAAGACTACAG
CGTCGCCAGCGCAGCTCTCTCTAGCGACGGCCGCATCTTCACTGGTGTCAATGTATATCATTTTACTGGG
GGACCTTGTGCAGAACTCGTGGTGCTGGGCACTGCTGCTGCTGCGGCAGCTGGCAACCTGACTTGTATCG
TCGCGATCGGAAATGAGAACAGGGGCATCTTGAGCCCCTGCGGACGGTGCCGACAGGTGCTTCTCGATCT
GCATCCTGGGATCAAAGCCATAGTGAAGGACAGTGATGGACAGCCGACGGCAGTTGGGATTCGTGAATTG
CTGCCCTCTGGTTATGTGTGGGAGGGCCTGCAGCTGCAGTAGTAAGAATTCTAGATCTTGAGACAAATGG
CAGTATTCATCCACAATTTTAAAAGAAAAGGGGGGATTGGGGGGTACAGTGCAGGGGAAAGAATAGTAGA
CATAATAGCAACAGACATACAAACTAAAGAATTACAAAAACAAATTACAAAAATTCAAAATTTTCGGGTT
TATTACAGGGACAGCAGAGATCCACTTTGGCGCCGGCTCGAGGGGGCCCGGGGTTATTAATAGTAATCAA
TTACGGGGTCATTAGTTCATAGCCCATATATGGAGTTCCGCGTTACATAACTTACGGTAAATGGCCCGCC
TGGCTGACCGCCCAACGACCCCCGCCCATTGACGTCAATAATGACGTATGTTCCCATAGTAACGCCAATA
GGGACTTTCCATTGACGTCAATGGGTGGAGTATTTACGGTAAACTGCCCACTTGGCAGTACATCAAGTGT
ATCATATGCCAAGTACGCCCCCTATTGACGTCAATGACGGTAAATGGCCCGCCTGGCATTATGCCCAGTA
CATGACCTTATGGGACTTTCCTACTTGGCAGTACATCTACGTATTAGTCATCGCTATTACCATGGTGATG
CGGTTTTGGCAGTACATCAATGGGCGTGGATAGCGGTTTGACTCACGGGGATTTCCAAGTCTCCACCCCA
TTGACGTCAATGGGAGTTTGTTTTGGCACCAAAATCAACGGGACTTTCCAAAATGTCGTAACAACTCCGC
CCCATTGACGCAAATGGGCGGTAGGCGTGTACGGTGGGAGGTCTATATAAGCAGAGCTCTCTGGCTAACT
GTCGGGATCAACAAGTTTGTACAAAAAAGCAGGCTTCGAAGGAGATAGAACCATGAAGCGGACTGCTGAT
GGCAGTGAATTTGAGAGCCCCAAGAAGAAGAGAAAGGTGGAGGCCAGCATCGAAAAAAAAAAGTCCTTCG
CCAAGGGCATGGGCGTGAAGTCCACACTCGTGTCCGGCTCCAAAGTGTACATGACAACCTTCGCCGAAGG
CAGCGACGCCAGGCTGGAAAAGATCGTGGAGGGCGACAGCATCAGGAGCGTGAATGAGGGCGAGGCCTTC
AGCGCTGAAATGGCCGATAAAAACGCCGGCTATAAGATCGGCAACGCCAAATTCAGCCATCCTAAGGGCT
ACGCCGTGGTGGCTAACAACCCTCTGTATACAGGACCCGTCCAGCAGGATATGCTCGGCCTGAAGGAAAC
TCTGGAAAAGAGGTACTTCGGCGAGAGCGCTGATGGCAATGACAATATTTGTATCCAGGTGATCCATAAC
ATCCTGGACATTGAAAAAATCCTCGCCGAATACATTACCAACGCCGCCTACGCCGTCAACAATATCTCCG
GCCTGGATAAGGACATTATTGGATTCGGCAAGTTCTCCACAGTGTATACCTACGACGAATTCAAAGACCC
CGAGCACCATAGGGCCGCTTTCAACAATAACGATAAGCTCATCAACGCCATCAAGGCCCAGTATGACGAG
TTCGACAACTTCCTCGATAACCCCAGACTCGGCTATTTCGGCCAGGCCTTTTTCAGCAAGGAGGGCAGAA
ATTACATCATCAATTACGGCAACGAATGCTATGACATTCTGGCCCTCCTGAGCGGACTGGCGCACTGGGT
GGTCGCTAACAACGAAGAAGAGTCCAGGATCTCCAGGACCTGGCTCTACAACCTCGATAAGAACCTCGAC
AACGAATACATCTCCACCCTCAACTACCTCTACGACAGGATCACCAATGAGCTGACCAACTCCTTCTCCA
AGAACTCCGCCGCCAACGTGAACTATATTGCCGAAACTCTGGGAATCAACCCTGCCGAATTCGCCGAACA
ATATTTCAGATTCAGCATTATGAAAGAGCAGAAAAACCTCGGATTCAATATCACCAAGCTCAGGGAAGTG
ATGCTGGACAGGAAGGATATGTCCGAGATCAGGAAAAATCATAAGGTGTTCGACTCCATCAGGACCAAGG
TCTACACCATGATGGACTTTGTGATTTATAGGTATTACATCGAAGAGGATGCCAAGGTGGCTGCCGCCAA
TAAGTCCCTCCCCGATAATGAGAAGTCCCTGAGCGAGAAGGATATCTTTGTGATTAACCTGAGGGGCTCC
TTCAACGACGACCAGAAGGATGCCCTCTACTACGATGAAGCTAATAGAATTTGGAGAAAGCTCGAAAATA
TCATGCACAACATCAAGGAATTTAGGGGAAACAAGACAAGAGAGTATAAGAAGAAGGACGCCCCTAGACT
GCCCAGAATCCTGCCCGCTGGCCGTGATGTTTCCGCCTTCAGCAAACTCATGTATGCCCTGACCATGTTC
CTGGATGGCAAGGAGATCAACGACCTCCTGACCACCCTGATTAATAAATTCGATAACATCCAGAGCTTCC
TGAAGGTGATGCCTCTCATCGGAGTCAACGCTAAGTTCGTGGAGGAATACGCCTTTTTCAAAGACTCCGC
CAAGATCGCCGATGAGCTGAGGCTGATCAAGTCCTTCGCTAGAATGGGAGAACCTATTGCCGATGCCAGG
AGGGCCATGTATATCGACGCCATCCGTATTTTAGGAACCAACCTGTCCTATGATGAGCTCAAGGCCCTCG
CCGACACCTTTTCCCTGGACGAGAACGGAAACAAGCTCAAGAAAGGCAAGCACGGCATGAGAAATTTCAT
TATTAATAACGTGATCAGCAATAAAAGGTTCCACTACCTGATCAGATACGGTGATCCTGCCCACCTCCAT
GAGATCGCCAAAAACGAGGCCGTGGTGAAGTTCGTGCTCGGCAGGATCGCTGACATCCAGAAAAAACAGG
GCCAGAACGGCAAGAACCAGATCGACAGGTACTACGAAACTTGTATCGGAAAGGATAAGGGCAAGAGCGT
GAGCGAAAAGGTGGACGCTCTCACAAAGATCATCACCGGAATGAACTACGACCAATTCGACAAGAAAAGG
AGCGTCATTGAGGACACCGGCAGGGAAAACGCCGAGAGGGAGAAGTTTAAAAAGATCATCAGCCTGTACC
TCACCGTGATCTACCACATCCTCAAGAATATTGTCAATATCAACGCCAGGTACGTCATCGGATTCCATTG
CGTCGAGCGTGATGCTCAACTGTACAAGGAGAAAGGCTACGACATCAATCTCAAGAAACTGGAAGAGAAG
GGATTCAGCTCCGTCACCAAGCTCTGCGCTGGCATTGATGAAACTGCCCCCGATAAGAGAAAGGACGTGG
AAAAGGAGATGGCTGAAAGAGCCAAGGAGAGCATTGACAGCCTCGAGAGCGCCAACCCCAAGCTGTATGC
CAATTACATCAAATACAGCGACGAGAAGAAAGCCGAGGAGTTCACCAGGCAGATTAACAGGGAGAAGGCC
AAAACCGCCCTGAACGCCTACCTGAGGAACACCAAGTGGAATGTGATCATCAGGGAGGACCTCCTGAGAA
TTGACAACAAGACATGTACCCTGTTCGCAAACAAGGCCGTCGCCCTGGAAGTGGCCAGGTATGTCCACGC
CTATATCAACGACATTGCCGAGGTCAATTCCTACTTCCAACTGTACCATTACATCATGCAGAGAATTATC
ATGAATGAGAGGTACGAGAAAAGCAGCGGAAAGGTGTCCGAGTACTTCGACGCTGTGAATGACGAGAAGA
AGTACAACGATAGGCTCCTGAAACTGCTGTGTGTGCCTTTCGGCTACTGTATCCCCAGGTTTAAGAACCT
GAGCATCGAGGCCCTGTTCGATAGGAACGAGGCCGCCAAGTTCGACAAGGAGAAAAAGAAGGTGTCCGGC
AATTCCGGATCCGGAGCAGGCGATTTGTCCGCAGGTTTCTTCATGGAAGAACTGAACACTTATCGCCAGA
AACAGGGAGTTGTGCTGAAGTACCAAGAGTTGCCGAACTCAGGCCCACCTCACGACCGAAGATTCACTTT
TCAAGTAATTATCGATGGTAGAGAGTTCCCAGAAGGCGAAGGCCGAAGTAAGAAAGAAGCGAAGAACGCA
GCCGCTAAATTGGCAGTCGAAATCCTCAATAAAGAAAAGAAAGCGGGATCCAAGCGCACCGCCGATGGTT
CCGAGTTCGAAAGCCCCAAGAAAAAGCGCAAGGTCTACCCATACGATGTTCCAGATTACGCTTAATGATA
AGCTAGCGCTAACCGGTGGCGCGTTAAGTCGACAATCAACCTCTGGATTACAAAATTTGTGAAAGATTGA
CTGGTATTCTTAACTATGTTGCTCCTTTTACGCTATGTGGATACGCTGCTTTAATGCCTTTGTATCATGC
TATTGCTTCCCGTATGGCTTTCATTTTCTCCTCCTTGTATAAATCCTGGTTGCTGTCTCTTTATGAGGAG
TTGTGGCCCGTTGTCAGGCAACGTGGCGTGGTGTGCACTGTGTTTGCTGACGCAACCCCCACTGGTTGGG
GCATTGCCACCACCTGTCAGCTCCTTTCCGGGACTTTCGCTTTCCCCCTCCCTATTGCCACGGCGGAACT
CATCGCCGCCTGCCTTGCCCGCTGCTGGACAGGGGCTCGGCTGTTGGGCACTGACAATTCCGTGGTGTTG
TCGGGGAAATCATCGTCCTTTCCTTGGCTGCTCGCCTGTGTTGCCACCTGGATTCTGCGCGGGACGTCCT
TCTGCTACGTCCCTTCGGCCCTCAATCCAGCGGACCTTCCTTCCCGCGGCCTGCTGCCGGCTCTGCGGCC
TCTTCCGCGTCTTCGCCTTCGCCCTCAGACGAGTCGGATCTCCCTTTGGGCCGCCTCCCCGCGTCGACTT
TAAGACCAATGACTTACAAGGCAGCTGTAGATCTTAGCCACTTTTTAAAAGAAAAGGGGGGACTGGAAGG
GCTAATTCACTCCCAACGAAGACAAGATCTGCTTTTTGCTTGTACTGGGTCTCTCTGGTTAGACCAGATC
TGAGCCTGGGAGCTCTCTGGCTAACTAGGGAACCCACTGCTTAAGCCTCAATAAAGCTTGCCTTGAGTGC
TTCAAGTAGTGTGTGCCCGTCTGTTGTGTGACTCTGGTAACTAGAGATCCCTCAGACCCTTTTAGTCAGT
GTGGAAAATCTCTAGCAGTACGTATAGTAGTTCATGTCATCTTATTATTCAGTATTTATAACTTGCAAAG
AAATGAATATCAGAGAGTGAGAGGAACTTGTTTATTGCAGCTTATAATGGTTACAAATAAAGCAATAGCA
TCACAAATTTCACAAATAAAGCATTTTTTTCACTGCATTCTAGTTGTGGTTTGTCCAAACTCATCAATGT
ATCTTATCATGTCTGGCTCTAGCTATCCCGCCCCTAACTCCGCCCATCCCGCCCCTAACTCCGCCCAGTT
CCGCCCATTCTCCGCCCCATGGCTGACTAATTTTTTTTATTTATGCAGAGGCCGAGGCCGCCTCGGCCTC
TGAGCTATTCCAGAAGTAGTGAGGAGGCTTTTTTGGAGGCCTAGGGACGTACCCAATTCGCCCTATAGTG
AGTCGTATTACGCGCGCTCACTGGCCGTCGTTTTACAACGTCGTGACTGGGAAAACCCTGGCGTTACCCA
ACTTAATCGCCTTGCAGCACATCCCCCTTTCGCCAGCTGGCGTAATAGCGAAGAGGCCCGCACCGATCGC
CCTTCCCAACAGTTGCGCAGCCTGAATGGCGAATGGG
[124 nt withheld, positions 8298-8421]
C
[91 nt withheld, positions 8423-8513]
A
[49 nt withheld, positions 8515-8563]
CCTTTGACGTTGGAGTCCACGTTCTTT
[37 nt withheld, positions 8591-8627]
ACCCTATCTCGGTCTATTCTTTTGATTTATAAGGGATTTTGCCGATTTCGGCCTATTGGTTAAAAAATGA
GCTGATTTAACAAAAATTTAACGCGAATTTTAACAAAATATTAACGCTTACAATTTAGGTGGCACTTTTC
GGGGAAATGTGCGCGGAACCCCTATTTGTTTATTTTTCTAAATACATTCAAATATGTATCCGCTCATGAG
ACAATAACCCTGATAAATGCTTCAATAATATTGAAAAAGGAAGAGTATGAGTATTCAACATTTCCGTGTC
GCCCTTATTCCCTTTTTTGCGGCATTTTGCCTTCCTGTTTTTGCTCACCCAGAAACGCTGGTGAAAGTAA
AAGATGCTGAAGATCAGTTGGGTGCACGAGTGGGTTACATCGAACTGGATCTCAACAGCGGTAAGATCCT
TGAGAGTTTTCGCCCCGAAGAACGTTTTCCAATGATGAGCACTTTTAAAGTTCTGCTATGTGGCGCGGTA
TTATCCCGTATTGACGCCGGGCAAGAGCAACTCGGTCGCCGCATACACTATTCTCAGAATGACTTGGTTG
AGTACTCACCAGTCACAGAAAAGCATCTTACGGATGGCATGACAGTAAGAGAATTATGCAGTGCTGCCAT
AACCATGAGTGATAACACTGCGGCCAACTTACTTCTGACAACGATCGGAGGACCGAAGGAGCTAACCGCT
TTTTTGCACAACATGGGGGATCATGTAACTCGCCTTGATCGTTGGGAACCGGAGCTGAATGAAGCCATAC
CAAACGACGAGCGTGACACCACGATGCCTGTAGCAATGGCAACAACGTTGCGCAAACTATTAACTGGCGA
ACTACTTACTCTAGCTTCCCGGCAACAATTAATAGACTGGATGGAGGCGGATAAAGTTGCAGGACCACTT
CTGCGCTCGGCCCTTCCGGCTGGCTGGTTTATTGCTGATAAATCTGGAGCCGGTGAGCGTGGGTCTCGCG
GTATCATTGCAGCACTGGGGCCAGATGGTAAGCCCTCCCGTATCGTAGTTATCTACACGACGGGGAGTCA
GGCAACTATGGATGAACGAAATAGACAGATCGCTGAGATAGGTGCCTCACTGATTAAGCATTGGTAACTG
TCAGACCAAGTTTACTCATATATACTTTAGATTGATTTAAAACTTCATTTTTAATTTAAAAGGATCTAGG
TGAAGATCCTTTTTGATAATCTCATGACCAAAATCCCTTAACGTGAGTTTTCGTTCCACTGAGCGTCAGA
CCCCGTAGAAAAGATCAAAGGATCTTCTTGAGATCCTTTTTTTCTGCGCGTAATCTGCTGCTTGCAAACA
AAAAAACCACCGCTACCAGCGGTGGTTTGTTTGCCGGATCAAGAGCTACCAACTCTTTTTCCGAAGGTAA
CTGGCTTCAGCAGAGCGCAGATACCAAATACTGTTCTTCTAGTGTAGCCGTAGTTAGGCCACCACTTCAA
GAACTCTGTAGCACCGCCTACATACCTCGCTCTGCTAATCCTGTTACCAGTGGCTGCTGCCAGTGGCGAT
AAGTCGTGTCTTACCGGGTTGGACTCAAGACGATAGTTACCGGATAAGGCGCAGCGGTCGGGCTGAACGG
GGGGTTCGTGCACACAGCCCAGCTTGGAGCGAACGACCTACACCGAACTGAGATACCTACAGCGTGAGCT
ATGAGAAAGCGCCACGCTTCCCGAAGGGAGAAAGGCGGACAGGTATCCGGTAAGCGGCAGGGTCGGAACA
GGAGAGCGCACGAGGGAGCTTCCAGGGGGAAACGCCTGGTATCTTTATAGTCCTGTCGGGTTTCGCCACC
TCTGACTTGAGCGTCGATTTTTGTGATGCTCGTCAGGGGGGCGGAGCCTATGGAAAAACGCCAGCAACGC
GGCCTTTTTACGGTTCCTGGCCTTTTGCTGGCCTTTTGCTCACATGTTCTTTCCTGCGTTATCCCCTGAT
TCTGTGGATAACCGTATTACCGCCTTTGAGTGAGCTGATACCGCTCGCCGCAGCCGAACGACCGAGCGCA
GCGAGTCAGTGAGCGAGGAAGCGGAAGAGCGCCCAATACGCAAACCGCCTCTCCCCGCGCGTTGGCCGAT
TCATTAATGCAGCTGGCACGACAGGTTTCCCGACTGGAAAGCGGGCAGTGAGCGCAACGCAATTAATGTG
AGTTAGCTCACTCATTAGGCACCCCAGGCTTTACACTTTATGCTTCCGGCTCGTATGTTGTGTGGAATTG
TGAGCGGATAACAATTTCACACAGGAAACAGCTATGACCATGATTACGCCAAGCGCGCAATTAACCCTCA
CTAAAGGGAACAAAAGCTGGAGCTGCAAGCTTAA
Features (pLannotate 1.2.2; 31 found; start..end, strand, type, name):
      1..227     +  promoter       RSV promoter: Rous sarcoma virus enhancer/promoter
    228..408     +  LTR            5' LTR (truncated): truncated 5' long terminal repeat (LTR) from HIV-1
    455..580     +  misc_feature   HIV-1 Ψ: packaging signal of human immunodeficiency virus type 1
    564..927     +  CDS            HIV-1 gag (fragment): gag protein from human immunodeficiency virus 1; gag
   1073..1306    +  misc_feature   RRE: The Rev response element (RRE) of HIV-1 allows for Rev-dependent mRNA export from the nucleus to the cytoplasm.
   1683..1709    +  CDS            Rev (fragment): human immunodeficiency virus 1 (HIV-1) Rev protein; rev; enhances nuclear export of unspliced and incompletely spliced viral mRNAs
   1710..2210    +  promoter       hPGK promoter: human phosphoglycerate kinase 1 promoter
   2222..2617    +  CDS            BSD: blasticidin S deaminase; Aspergillus terreus BSD; confers resistance to blasticidin
   2677..2794    +  misc_feature   cPPT/CTS: central polypurine tract and central termination sequence of HIV-1
   2911..3214    +  enhancer       CMV enhancer: human cytomegalovirus immediate early enhancer
   3215..3418    +  promoter       CMV promoter: human cytomegalovirus (CMV) immediate early promoter
   3441..3465    +  protein_bind   attB1: mutant version of attB; recombination site for the Gateway® BP reaction BP Clonase™
   3549..6446    +  CDS            RfxCas13d: RNA-targeting Type VI CRISPR protein from Ruminococcus flavefaciens strain XPD3002 (Konermann et al., 2018)
   6456..6695    +  CDS            EIF2AK2 (fragment): E2AK2_HUMAN - Also known as PKR, PRKR. Experimental evidence at protein level: Swiss-Prot protein existence level 1. IFN-induced dsRNA-dependent serine/threonine-protein kinase that phosphorylates the alpha subunit of eukaryotic translation initiation factor 2 (EIF2S1/eIF-2-alpha) and plays a key role in the innate immune response to viral infection (PubMed:18835251, PubMed:19507191, PubMed:19189853, PubMed:21123651, PubMed:21072047, PubMed:22948139, PubMed:23229543, PubMed:22381929). Inhibits viral replication via the integrated stress response (ISR): EIF2S1/eIF-2- alpha phosphorylation in re
   6756..6784    +  CDS            3xHA (fragment): three tandem HA epitope tags
   6824..7412    +  misc_feature   WPRE: woodchuck hepatitis virus posttranscriptional regulatory element
   7463..7482    +  misc_feature   cPPT/CTS (fragment): central polypurine tract and central termination sequence of HIV-1
   7484..7717    +  LTR            3' LTR (ΔU3): self-inactivating 3' long terminal repeat (LTR) from HIV-1
   7795..7916    +  polyA_signal   SV40 poly(A) signal: SV40 polyadenylation signal
   7956..8091    +  rep_origin     SV40 ori: SV40 origin of replication
   8112..8130    -  promoter       T7 promoter: promoter for bacteriophage T7 RNA polymerase
   8138..8293    +  CDS            lacZα (fragment): LacZα fragment of β-galactosidase; lacZ fragment
   8298..8726    +  rep_origin     f1 ori (sequence partly withheld): f1 bacteriophage origin of replication; arrow indicates direction of (+) strand synthesis
   8779..8883    +  promoter       AmpR promoter: bla
   8884..9744    +  CDS            AmpR: β-lactamase; bla; confers resistance to ampicillin, carbenicillin, and related antibiotics
   9915..10503   +  rep_origin     ori: high-copy-number ColE1/pMB1/pBR322/pUC origin of replication
  10686..10778   +  CDS            lacI (fragment): lac repressor; lacI; The lac repressor binds to the lac operator to inhibit transcription in E. coli. This inhibition can be relieved by adding lactose or isopropyl-β-D-thiogalactopyranoside (IPTG).
  10791..10812   +  protein_bind   CAP binding site: CAP binding activates transcription in the presence of cAMP. E. coli catabolite activator protein
  10827..10857   +  promoter       lac promoter: promoter for the E. coli lac operon
  10861..10883   +  protein_bind   lac operator (fragment): The lac repressor binds to the lac operator to inhibit transcription in E. coli. This inhibition can be relieved by adding lactose or isopropyl-β-D-thiogalactopyranoside (IPTG). lac repressor encoded by lacI
  10926..10944   +  promoter       T3 promoter: promoter for bacteriophage T3 RNA polymerase
