[The description below was written by a language model from this plasmid's Addgene catalogue record and pLannotate feature annotations shown in this document.]
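Description:
dCas13d-dsRBD is a lentiviral mammalian expression plasmid built on the pLX304 backbone, about 11 kb in the sequenced record. It is propagated in E. coli through a high-copy ColE1/pUC-type origin with ampicillin resistance (β-lactamase), and also carries an f1 origin and remnants of a lac/T7/T3 cloning region. The viral portion has a third-generation, self-inactivating layout. An RSV promoter drives a truncated HIV-1 5' LTR, followed by the Ψ packaging signal with a gag fragment, the Rev response element, a cPPT/CTS, a WPRE and a ΔU3 3' LTR. An SV40 poly(A) signal and SV40 origin lie downstream. Within the proviral region, a human PGK promoter expresses blasticidin S deaminase, allowing blasticidin selection of transduced mammalian cells.

The payload is driven by the CMV enhancer/promoter and sits just downstream of a residual Gateway attB1 site; it was inserted by Gibson assembly. It encodes a fusion described as BPNLS-dRfxCas13d-dsRBD-BPNLS-HA: the RNA-targeting type VI CRISPR protein from Ruminococcus flavefaciens, designated "d" in the record for the catalytically dead form, flanked by bipartite nuclear localization signals. The Cas13d coding sequence is joined to a double-stranded RNA-binding domain that the annotation identifies as a fragment of human EIF2AK2 (PKR), and the fusion ends in an HA epitope tag for detection. The WPRE following the coding sequence enhances transcript expression.

The feature table shows no guide RNA cassette, so a guide would have to be supplied separately. The associated publication concerns mapping RNA–protein interactions by MS2- or Cas13-based APEX targeting, which suggests this construct serves as an RNA-targeting module in that system. No APEX sequence is annotated here, and the record does not spell out the construct's precise role.
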