Addgene plasmid #154938: dCas13d-dsRBD
Purpose: BPNLS-dRfxCas13d-dsRBD-BPNLS-HA
Depositing lab: Alice Ting. Depositing organization: Stanford University. Publication: RNA-protein interaction mapping via MS2- or Cas13-based APEX targeting. Han S, Zhao BS, Myers SA, Carr SA, He C, Ting AY. Proc Natl Acad Sci U S A. 2020 Aug 24. pii: 2006617117. doi: 10.1073/pnas.2006617117. PubMed 32839320.
Backbone
  Vector backbone: pLX304
  Vector type: Mammalian Expression, Lentiviral
  Selectable markers: Blasticidin
Growth in bacteria
  Bacterial resistance: Ampicillin, 100 μg/mL
  Growth temperature: 37°C
  Growth strain: NEB Stable
  Copy number: Unknown
Gene/Insert
  Gene/Insert name: BPNLS-dRfxCas13d-dsRBD-BPNLS-HA
  Promoter: CMV
  Tag / fusion protein: HA
  Cloning method: Gibson Cloning
  Sequencing primers: 5′ CMV; 3′ WPRE
Terms and licenses: Academic/Nonprofit Terms; Industry Terms: Not Available to Industry
How to cite: dCas13d-dsRBD was a gift from Alice Ting (Addgene plasmid # 154938 ; http://n2t.net/addgene:154938 ; RRID:Addgene_154938)
