>Addgene plasmid #154938 | dCas13d-dsRBD | depositor partial sequence | sequence record 299886 | Insert
ATGAAGCGGACTGCTGATGGCAGTGAATTTGAGAGCCCCAAGAAGAAGAGAAAGGTGGAGGCCAGCATCG
AAAAAAAAAAGTCCTTCGCCAAGGGCATGGGCGTGAAGTCCACACTCGTGTCCGGCTCCAAAGTGTACAT
GACAACCTTCGCCGAAGGCAGCGACGCCAGGCTGGAAAAGATCGTGGAGGGCGACAGCATCAGGAGCGTG
AATGAGGGCGAGGCCTTCAGCGCTGAAATGGCCGATAAAAACGCCGGCTATAAGATCGGCAACGCCAAAT
TCAGCCATCCTAAGGGCTACGCCGTGGTGGCTAACAACCCTCTGTATACAGGACCCGTCCAGCAGGATAT
GCTCGGCCTGAAGGAAACTCTGGAAAAGAGGTACTTCGGCGAGAGCGCTGATGGCAATGACAATATTTGT
ATCCAGGTGATCCATAACATCCTGGACATTGAAAAAATCCTCGCCGAATACATTACCAACGCCGCCTACG
CCGTCAACAATATCTCCGGCCTGGATAAGGACATTATTGGATTCGGCAAGTTCTCCACAGTGTATACCTA
CGACGAATTCAAAGACCCCGAGCACCATAGGGCCGCTTTCAACAATAACGATAAGCTCATCAACGCCATC
AAGGCCCAGTATGACGAGTTCGACAACTTCCTCGATAACCCCAGACTCGGCTATTTCGGCCAGGCCTTTT
TCAGCAAGGAGGGCAGAAATTACATCATCAATTACGGCAACGAATGCTATGACATTCTGGCCCTCCTGAG
CGGACTGGCGCACTGGGTGGTCGCTAACAACGAAGAAGAGTCCAGGATCTCCAGGACCTGGCTCTACAAC
CTCGATAAGAACCTCGACAACGAATACATCTCCACCCTCAACTACCTCTACGACAGGATCACCAATGAGC
TGACCAACTCCTTCTCCAAGAACTCCGCCGCCAACGTGAACTATATTGCCGAAACTCTGGGAATCAACCC
TGCCGAATTCGCCGAACAATATTTCAGATTCAGCATTATGAAAGAGCAGAAAAACCTCGGATTCAATATC
ACCAAGCTCAGGGAAGTGATGCTGGACAGGAAGGATATGTCCGAGATCAGGAAAAATCATAAGGTGTTCG
ACTCCATCAGGACCAAGGTCTACACCATGATGGACTTTGTGATTTATAGGTATTACATCGAAGAGGATGC
CAAGGTGGCTGCCGCCAATAAGTCCCTCCCCGATAATGAGAAGTCCCTGAGCGAGAAGGATATCTTTGTG
ATTAACCTGAGGGGCTCCTTCAACGACGACCAGAAGGATGCCCTCTACTACGATGAAGCTAATAGAATTT
GGAGAAAGCTCGAAAATATCATGCACAACATCAAGGAATTTAGGGGAAACAAGACAAGAGAGTATAAGAA
GAAGGACGCCCCTAGACTGCCCAGAATCCTGCCCGCTGGCCGTGATGTTTCCGCCTTCAGCAAACTCATG
TATGCCCTGACCATGTTCCTGGATGGCAAGGAGATCAACGACCTCCTGACCACCCTGATTAATAAATTCG
ATAACATCCAGAGCTTCCTGAAGGTGATGCCTCTCATCGGAGTCAACGCTAAGTTCGTGGAGGAATACGC
CTTTTTCAAAGACTCCGCCAAGATCGCCGATGAGCTGAGGCTGATCAAGTCCTTCGCTAGAATGGGAGAA
CCTATTGCCGATGCCAGGAGGGCCATGTATATCGACGCCATCCGTATTTTAGGAACCAACCTGTCCTATG
ATGAGCTCAAGGCCCTCGCCGACACCTTTTCCCTGGACGAGAACGGAAACAAGCTCAAGAAAGGCAAGCA
CGGCATGAGAAATTTCATTATTAATAACGTGATCAGCAATAAAAGGTTCCACTACCTGATCAGATACGGT
GATCCTGCCCACCTCCATGAGATCGCCAAAAACGAGGCCGTGGTGAAGTTCGTGCTCGGCAGGATCGCTG
ACATCCAGAAAAAACAGGGCCAGAACGGCAAGAACCAGATCGACAGGTACTACGAAACTTGTATCGGAAA
GGATAAGGGCAAGAGCGTGAGCGAAAAGGTGGACGCTCTCACAAAGATCATCACCGGAATGAACTACGAC
CAATTCGACAAGAAAAGGAGCGTCATTGAGGACACCGGCAGGGAAAACGCCGAGAGGGAGAAGTTTAAAA
AGATCATCAGCCTGTACCTCACCGTGATCTACCACATCCTCAAGAATATTGTCAATATCAACGCCAGGTA
CGTCATCGGATTCCATTGCGTCGAGCGTGATGCTCAACTGTACAAGGAGAAAGGCTACGACATCAATCTC
AAGAAACTGGAAGAGAAGGGATTCAGCTCCGTCACCAAGCTCTGCGCTGGCATTGATGAAACTGCCCCCG
ATAAGAGAAAGGACGTGGAAAAGGAGATGGCTGAAAGAGCCAAGGAGAGCATTGACAGCCTCGAGAGCGC
CAACCCCAAGCTGTATGCCAATTACATCAAATACAGCGACGAGAAGAAAGCCGAGGAGTTCACCAGGCAG
ATTAACAGGGAGAAGGCCAAAACCGCCCTGAACGCCTACCTGAGGAACACCAAGTGGAATGTGATCATCA
GGGAGGACCTCCTGAGAATTGACAACAAGACATGTACCCTGTTCGCAAACAAGGCCGTCGCCCTGGAAGT
GGCCAGGTATGTCCACGCCTATATCAACGACATTGCCGAGGTCAATTCCTACTTCCAACTGTACCATTAC
ATCATGCAGAGAATTATCATGAATGAGAGGTACGAGAAAAGCAGCGGAAAGGTGTCCGAGTACTTCGACG
CTGTGAATGACGAGAAGAAGTACAACGATAGGCTCCTGAAACTGCTGTGTGTGCCTTTCGGCTACTGTAT
CCCCAGGTTTAAGAACCTGAGCATCGAGGCCCTGTTCGATAGGAACGAGGCCGCCAAGTTCGACAAGGAG
AAAAAGAAGGTGTCCGGCAATTCCGGATCCGGAGCAGGCGATTTGTCCGCAGGTTTCTTCATGGAAGAAC
TGAACACTTATCGCCAGAAACAGGGAGTTGTGCTGAAGTACCAAGAGTTGCCGAACTCAGGCCCACCTCA
CGACCGAAGATTCACTTTTCAAGTAATTATCGATGGTAGAGAGTTCCCAGAAGGCGAAGGCCGAAGTAAG
AAAGAAGCGAAGAACGCAGCCGCTAAATTGGCAGTCGAAATCCTCAATAAAGAAAAGAAAGCGGGATCCA
AGCGCACCGCCGATGGTTCCGAGTTCGAAAGCCCCAAGAAAAAGCGCAAGGTCTACCCATACGATGTTCC
AGATTACGCTTAA
